Addgene plasmid #148820: pAc5.1B-lambdaN-HA-DmBam_1-140_AG
Purpose: Bacterial Expression of DmBam_1-140
Depositing lab: Elisa Izaurralde. Depositing organization: Max Planck Institute for Developmental Biology. Publication: Drosophila Bag-of-marbles directly interacts with the CAF40 subunit of the CCR4-NOT complex to elicit repression of mRNA targets. Sgromo A, Raisch T, Backhaus C, Keskeny C, Alva V, Weichenrieder O, Izaurralde E. RNA. 2018 Mar;24(3):381-395. doi: 10.1261/rna.064584.117. Epub 2017 Dec 18. PubMed 29255063.
Backbone
  Vector backbone: Unknown
  Vector type: Bacterial Expression
Growth in bacteria
  Bacterial resistance: Ampicillin, 100 μg/mL
  Growth temperature: 37°C
  Growth strain: DH5alpha
  Copy number: Low Copy
Gene/Insert
  Gene/Insert name: DmBam_1-140
  Species: D. melanogaster (fly)
  Entrez Gene: bam (a.k.a. Dmel_CG10422, BAM, Bam, Bam-C, BamC, BamF, CG10422, Dmel\CG10422, alpha, fs(3)neo61, ham)
  Cloning method: Unknown
Terms and licenses: Academic/Nonprofit Terms; Industry Terms: Not Available to Industry
Depositor comments: sequence given by UniProt.: P22745 (NCBI NM:057452.3). Plasmids from this collection were made available to the research community and donated after the lab closed. Please note that the sequence provided by the depositing laboratory may be theoretical/predicted or based on Sanger sequencing results. There may be discrepancies between sequencing results obtained by Addgene and the depositor sequence. If an Addgene verified sequence is not available, please contact before placing your order to request that our lab fully sequence the plasmid.
How to cite: pAc5.1B-lambdaN-HA-DmBam_1-140_AG was a gift from Elisa Izaurralde (Addgene plasmid # 148820 ; http://n2t.net/addgene:148820 ; RRID:Addgene_148820)
