[The description below was written by a language model from this plasmid's Addgene catalogue record and pLannotate feature annotations shown in this document.]
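Description:
pAc5.1B-lambdaN-HA-DmBam_1-140_AG is a 5.9 kb plasmid for expressing an N-terminal fragment of Drosophila melanogaster Bag-of-marbles (Bam, residues 1-140) as a lambdaN-HA fusion. The catalogue lists the backbone as unknown and classifies the vector type and purpose as bacterial expression. However, the name and the feature table point to a pAc5.1-type insect cell expression vector: the only promoter upstream of the insert is the Drosophila actin 5C (Ac5) promoter, a strong constitutive promoter used in fly cell lines, and no bacterial expression promoter is annotated. In E. coli the plasmid is simply propagated through its ColE1/pUC-type origin and selected with ampicillin via the bla gene and its promoter. The origin is annotated as high-copy, although the catalogue records low copy.

The open reading frame downstream of Ac5 starts with a short fragment of the bacteriophage lambda N protein, the peptide that binds boxB RNA hairpins. It is followed by an HA epitope (annotated as a fragment of a 3xHA tag) and then the Bam 1-140 coding segment. A V5 tag is annotated just after the insert, but the record does not show whether it is read in frame or lies beyond a stop codon. An SV40 polyadenylation signal follows. The adjacent large T antigen and tetracycline resistance fragments appear to be nonfunctional backbone remnants.

LambdaN fusions of this kind are typically used in tethering assays, where the protein is recruited to a boxB-containing reporter mRNA to test its effect on translation or stability. This fits the associated study on Bam's interaction with the CAF40 subunit of the CCR4-NOT complex and repression of mRNA targets. The depositor sequence may be theoretical.
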