Features (pLannotate 1.2.2; 11 found; start..end, strand, type, name):
     56..2568    +  promoter       Ac5 promoter: Drosophila melanogaster actin 5C promoter
   2588..2653    +  CDS            N (fragment): REGN_LAMBD - Experimental evidence at protein level: Swiss-Prot protein existence level 1. Plays a role as a transcriptional antitermination factor that allows the virus to initiate its lytic phase. Activates expression of the delayed viral early genes by modifying host RNA polymerase (RNAP) into a form that is resistant to termination signals. This antitermination function requires the host NusA protein which serves to stabilize the interaction between antitermination protein N and host RNA polymerase. From Escherichia phage lambda (Bacteriophage lambda).
   2678..2704    +  CDS            3xHA (fragment): three tandem HA epitope tags
   2756..3175    +  CDS            bam (fragment): BAM_DROME - Experimental evidence at protein level: Swiss-Prot protein existence level 1. Required to initiate both male and female gametogenesis. May regulate cystoblast cell divisions. From Drosophila melanogaster (Fruit fly).
   3195..3236    +  CDS            V5 tag: epitope tag from simian virus 5
   3336..3470    -  polyA_signal   SV40 poly(A) signal: SV40 polyadenylation signal
   3493..3577    -  CDS            large T antigen (fragment): large T antigen from SV40 (simian virus 40)
   3578..4048    +  CDS            TcR (fragment): tetracycline efflux protein; tet; confers resistance to tetracycline
   4092..4680    -  rep_origin     ori: high-copy-number ColE1/pMB1/pBR322/pUC origin of replication
   4851..5711    -  CDS            AmpR: β-lactamase; bla; confers resistance to ampicillin, carbenicillin, and related antibiotics
   5712..5816    -  promoter       AmpR promoter: bla
>Addgene plasmid #148820 | pAc5.1B-lambdaN-HA-DmBam_1-140_AG | depositor full sequence | sequence record 291268 | Full Sequence
CTTCAAGGAATTAATTCTATATTCTAAAAACACAAATGATACTTCTAAAAAAAATCATGAATGGCATCAA
CTCTGAATCAAATCTTTGCAGATGCACCTACTTCTCATTTCCACTGTCACATCATTTTTCCAGATCTCGC
TGCCTGTTATGTGGCCCACAAACCAAGACACGTTTTATGGCCATTAAAGCTGGCTGATCGTCGCCAAACA
CCAAATACATATCAATATGTACATTCGAGAAAGAAGCGATCAAAGAAGCGTCTTCGGGCGAGTAGGAGAA
TGCGGAGGAGAAGGAGAACGAGCTGATCTAGTATCTCTCCACAATCCAATGCCAACTGACCAACTGGCCA
TATTCGGAGCAATTTGAAGCCAATTTCCATCGCCTGGCGATCGCTCCATTCTTGGCTATATGTTTTTCAC
CGTTCCCGGGGCCATTTTCAAAGACTCGTCGGTAAGATAAGATTGTGTCACTCGCTGTCTCTCTTCATTT
GTCGAAGAATGCTGAGGAATTTCGCGATGACGTCGGCGAGTATTTTGAAGAATGAGAATAATTTGTATTT
ATACGAAAATCAGTTAGTGGAATTTTCTACAAAAACATGTTATCTATAGATAATTTTGTTGCAAAATATG
TTGACTATGACAAAGATTGTATGTATATACCTTTAATGTATTCTCATTTTCTTATGTATTTATAATGGCA
ATGATGATACTGATGATATTTTAAGATGATGCCAGACCACAGGCTGATTTCTGCGTCTTTTGCCGAACGC
AGTGCATGTGCGGTTGTTGTTTTTTGGAATAGTTTCAATTTTCGGACTGTCCGCTTTGATTTCAGTTTCT
TGGCTTATTCAAAAAGCAAAGTAAAGCCAAAAAAGCGAGATGGCAATACCAAATGCGGCAAAACGGTAGT
GGAAGGAAAGGGGTGCGGGGCAGCGGAAGGAAGGGTGGGGCGGGGCGTGGCGGGGTCTGTGGCTGGGCGC
GACGTCACCGACGTTGGAGCCACTCCTTTGACCATGTGTGCGTGTGTGTATTATTCGTGTCTCGCCACTC
GCCGGTTGTTTTTTTCTTTTTATCTCGCTCTCTCTAGCGCCATCTCGTACGCATGCTCAACGCACCGCAT
GTTGCCGTGTCCTTTATGCGTCATTTTGGCTCGAAATAGGCAATTATTTAAACAAAGATTAGTCAACGAA
AACGCTAAAATAAATAAGTCTACAATATGGTTACTTATTGCCATGTGTGTGCAGCCAACGATAGCAACAA
AAGCAACAACACAGTGGCTTTCCCTCTTTCACTTTTTGTTTGCAAGCGCGTGCGAGCAAGACGGCACGAC
CGGCAAACGCAATTACGCTGACAAAGAGCAGACGAAGTTTTGGCCGAAAAACATCAAGGCGCCTGATACG
AATGCATTTGCAATAACAATTGCGATATTTAATATTGTTTATGAAGCTGTTTGACTTCAAAACACACAAA
AAAAAAAATAAAACAAATTATTTGAAAGAGAATTAGGAATCGGACAGCTTATCGTTACGGGCTAACAGCA
CACCGAGACGAAATAGCTTACCTGACGTCACAGCCTCTGGAAGAACTGCCGCCAAGCAGAGAGAGAGAGA
AAAAGAGGGAGAGCAGCTTAGACCGCATGTGCTTGTGTGTGAGGCGTCTCTCTCTTCGTCTCCTGTTTGC
GCAAACGCATAGACTGCACTGAGAAAATCGATTACCTATTTTTTATGAATGAATATTTGCACTATTACTA
TTCAAAACTATTAAGATAGCAATCACATTCAATAGCCAAATACTATACCACCTGAGCGATGCAACGAAAT
GATCAATTTGAGCAAAAATGCTGCATATTTAGGACGGCATCATTATAGAAATGCTTCTTGCTGTGTACTT
TTCTCTCGTCTGGCAGCTGTTTCGCCGTTATTGTTAAAACCGGCTTAAGTTAGGTGTGTTTTCTACGACT
AGTGATGCCCCTACTAGAAGATGTGTGTTGCACAAATGTCCCTGAATAACCAATTTGAAGTGCAGATAGC
AGTAAACGTAAGCTAATATGAATATTATTTAACTGTAATGTTTTAATATCGCTGGACATTACTAATAAAC
CCACTATAAACACATGTACATATGTATGTTTTGGCATACAATGAGTAGTTGGGGAAAAAATGTGTAAAAG
CACCGTGACCATCACAGCATAAAGATAACCAGCTGAAGTATCGAATATGAGTAACCCCCAAATTGAATCA
CATGCCGCAACTGATAGGACCCATGGAAGTACACTCTTCATGGCGATATACAAGACACACACAAGCACGA
ACACCCAGTTGCGGAGGAAATTCTCCGTAAATGAAAACCCAATCGGCGAACAATTCATACCCATATATGG
TAAAAGTTTTGAACGCGACTTGAGAGCGGAGAGCATTGCGGCTGATAAGGTTTTAGCGCTAAGCGGGCTT
TATAAAACGGGCTGCGGGACCAGTTTTCATATCACTACCGTTTGAGTTCTTGTGCTGTGTGGATACTCCT
CCCGACACAAAGCCGCTCCATCAGCCAGCAGTCGTCTAATCCAGAGACCCCGGATCGGGGTACCAACATG
GACGCACAAACACGACGACGTGAGCGTCGCGCTGAGAAACAAGCTCAATGGAAAGCTGCAAACGGTGGAT
CTCCTCCACATATGGCTTACCCATACGATGTTCCAGATTACGCTCCTCCAAGCTTGAATTCTGCAGATAT
CCAGCACAGTGGCGGCCGCTCGAGTATGCTTAATGCACGTGACGTGTGTCCTGAGGGCAACGACGACCAG
CAGTTGGACCACAATTTTAAGCAGATGGAGGAGCATTTGGCCTTAATGGTGGAAGGCAATGAAAACGAAG
ATCCGAGGAAAGCCACTTGTGAGTACGAGGATACGAACGAAGATGGTGCAACCTGCACATCGGGCGTTTT
ATCCGAAATCCAGGAGAACTTCGGTAGACTCCGGTTGTGTGACGTTACTGCACCACTCCTCGAATTCCAC
GGTTTGGATTGCTTGCAACAGATTCAAAAGCGCTCGCGCCATTTTGCATTCGACGGTTCTCCGGCCAAGA
AGTCGCGATCCGGAGGCGTGTTGGTCACCGGGCCAAAGCAGAAGCAACTGCAGAAGGAAAATGTGTGGAA
CCGGAAGAGTAAAGGCTCTGCGTCCTAAGGGCCCGCGGTTCGAAGGTAAGCCTATCCCTAACCCTCTCCT
CGGTCTCGATTCTACGCGTACCGGTCATCATCACCATCACCATTGAGTTTAAACCCGCTGATCAGCCTCG
ACTGTGCCTTCTAAGGCCTGAGCTCGCTGATCAGCCTCGATCGAGGATCCAGACATGATAAGATACATTG
ATGAGTTTGGACAAACCACAACTAGAATGCAGTGAAAAAAATGCTTTATTTGTGAAATTTGTGATGCTAT
TGCTTTATTTGTAACCATTATAAGCTGCAATAAACAAGTTAACAACAACAATTGCATTCATTTTATGTTT
CAGGTTCAGGGGGAGGTGTGGGAGGTTTTTTAAAGCAAGTAAAACCTCTACAAATGTGGTATGGCTGATT
ATGATCAGTCGACCGATGCCCTTGAGAGCCTTCAACCCAGTCAGCTCCTTCCGGTGGGCGCGGGGCATGA
CTATCGTCGCCGCACTTATGACTGTCTTCTTTATCATGCAACTCGTAGGACAGGTGCCGGCAGCGCTCTG
GGTCATTTTCGGCGAGGACCGCTTTCGCTGGAGCGCGACGATGATCGGCCTGTCGCTTGCGGTATTCGGA
ATCTTGCACGCCCTCGCTCAAGCCTTCGTCACTGGTCCCGCCACCAAACGTTTCGGCGAGAAGCAGGCCA
TTATCGCCGGCATGGCGGCCGACGCGCTGGGCTACGTCTTGCTGGCGTTCGCGACGCGAGGCTGGATGGC
CTTCCCCATTATGATTCTTCTCGCTTCCGGCGGCATCGGGATGCCCGCGTTGCAGGCCATGCTGTCCAGG
CAGGTAGATGACGACCATCAGGGACAGCTTCAAGGATCGCTCGCGGCTCTTACCAGCCAGCAAAAGGCCA
GGAACCGTAAAAAGGCCGCGTTGCTGGCGTTTTTCCATAGGCTCCGCCCCCCTGACGAGCATCACAAAAA
TCGACGCTCAAGTCAGAGGTGGCGAAACCCGACAGGACTATAAAGATACCAGGCGTTTCCCCCTGGAAGC
TCCCTCGTGCGCTCTCCTGTTCCGACCCTGCCGCTTACCGGATACCTGTCCGCCTTTCTCCCTTCGGGAA
GCGTGGCGCTTTCTCAATGCTCACGCTGTAGGTATCTCAGTTCGGTGTAGGTCGTTCGCTCCAAGCTGGG
CTGTGTGCACGAACCCCCCGTTCAGCCCGACCGCTGCGCCTTATCCGGTAACTATCGTCTTGAGTCCAAC
CCGGTAAGACACGACTTATCGCCACTGGCAGCAGCCACTGGTAACAGGATTAGCAGAGCGAGGTATGTAG
GCGGTGCTACAGAGTTCTTGAAGTGGTGGCCTAACTACGGCTACACTAGAAGGACAGTATTTGGTATCTG
CGCTCTGCTGAAGCCAGTTACCTTCGGAAAAAGAGTTGGTAGCTCTTGATCCGGCAAACAAACCACCGCT
GGTAGCGGTGGTTTTTTTGTTTGCAAGCAGCAGATTACGCGCAGAAAAAAAGGATCTCAAGAAGATCCTT
TGATCTTTTCTACGGGGTCTGACGCTCAGTGGAACGAAAACTCACGTTAAGGGATTTTGGTCATGAGATT
ATCAAAAAGGATCTTCACCTAGATCCTTTTAAATTAAAAATGAAGTTTTAAATCAATCTAAAGTATATAT
GAGTAAACTTGGTCTGACAGTTACCAATGCTTAATCAGTGAGGCACCTATCTCAGCGATCTGTCTATTTC
GTTCATCCATAGTTGCCTGACTCCCCGTCGTGTAGATAACTACGATACGGGAGGGCTTACCATCTGGCCC
CAGTGCTGCAATGATACCGCGAGACCCACGCTCACCGGCTCCAGATTTATCAGCAATAAACCAGCCAGCC
GGAAGGGCCGAGCGCAGAAGTGGTCCTGCAACTTTATCCGCCTCCATCCAGTCTATTAATTGTTGCCGGG
AAGCTAGAGTAAGTAGTTCGCCAGTTAATAGTTTGCGCAACGTTGTTGCCATTGCTGCAGGCATCGTGGT
GTCACGCTCGTCGTTTGGTATGGCTTCATTCAGCTCCGGTTCCCAACGATCAAGGCGAGTTACATGATCC
CCCATGTTGTGCAAAAAAGCGGTTAGCTCCTTCGGTCCTCCGATCGTTGTCAGAAGTAAGTTGGCCGCAG
TGTTATCACTCATGGTTATGGCAGCACTGCATAATTCTCTTACTGTCATGCCATCCGTAAGATGCTTTTC
TGTGACTGGTGAGTACTCAACCAAGTCATTCTGAGAATAGTGTATGCGGCGACCGAGTTGCTCTTGCCCG
GCGTCAACACGGGATAATACCGCGCCACATAGCAGAACTTTAAAAGTGCTCATCATTGGAAAACGTTCTT
CGGGGCGAAAACTCTCAAGGATCTTACCGCTGTTGAGATCCAGTTCGATGTAACCCACTCGTGCACCCAA
CTGATCTTCAGCATCTTTTACTTTCACCAGCGTTTCTGGGTGAGCAAAAACAGGAAGGCAAAATGCCGCA
AAAAAGGGAATAAGGGCGACACGGAAATGTTGAATACTCATACTCTTCCTTTTTCAATATTATTGAAGCA
TTTATCAGGGTTATTGTCTCATGAGCGGATACATATTTGAATGTATTTAGAAAAATAAACAAATAGGGGT
TCCGCGCACATTTCCCCGAAAAGTGCCACCTGACGTCTAAGAAACCATTATTATCATGACATTAACCTAT
AAAAATAGGCGTATCACGAGGCCCTTTCGT
